>Addgene plasmid #245377 | pFB-EF1a-DIO-Rpl22l1-3xFLAG-2A-GFP | addgene full sequence | sequence record 491301 | Addgene NGS Result
CCTGCAGGCAGCTGCGCGCTCGCTCGCTCACTGAGGCCGCCCGGGCAAAGCCCGGGCGTCGGGCGACCTT
TGGTCGCCCGGCCTCAGTGAGCGAGCGAGCGCGCAGAGAGGGAGTGGCCAACTCCATCACTAGGGGTTCC
TGCGGCCGCACGCGTAAGCTTTGCAAAGATGGATAAAGTTTTAAACAGAGAGGAATCTTTGCAGCTAATG
GACCTTCTAGGTCTTGAAAGGAGTGGGAATTGGCTCCGGTGCCCGTCAGTGGGCAGAGCGCACATCGCCC
ACAGTCCCCGAGAAGTTGGGGGGAGGGGTCGGCAATTGAACCGGTGCCTAGAGAAGGTGGCGCGGGGTAA
ACTGGGAAAGTGATGTCGTGTACTGGCTCCGCCTTTTTCCCGAGGGTGGGGGAGAACCGTATATAAGTGC
AGTAGTCGCCGTGAACGTTCTTTTTCGCAACGGGTTTGCCGCCAGAACACAGGTAAGTGCCGTGTGTGGT
TCCCGCGGGCCTGGCCTCTTTACGGGTTATGGCCCTTGCGTGCCTTGAATTACTTCCACCTGGCTGCAGT
ACGTGATTCTTGATCCCGAGCTTCGGGTTGGAAGTGGGTGGGAGAGTTCGAGGCCTTGCGCTTAAGGAGC
CCCTTCGCCTCGTGCTTGAGTTGAGGCCTGGCCTGGGCGCTGGGGCCGCCGCGTGCGAATCTGGTGGCAC
CTTCGCGCCTGTCTCGCTGCTTTCGATAAGTCTCTAGCCATTTAAAATTTTTGATGACCTGCTGCGACGC
TTTTTTTCTGGCAAGATAGTCTTGTAAATGCGGGCCAAGATCTGCACACTGGTATTTCGGTTTTTGGGGC
CGCGGGCGGCGACGGGGCCCGTGCGTCCCAGCGCACATGTTCGGCGAGGCGGGGCCTGCGAGCGCGGCCA
CCGAGAATCGGACGGGGGTAGTCTCAAGCTGGCCGGCCTGCTCTGGTGCCTGGCCTCGCGCCGCCGTGTA
TCGCCCCGCCCTGGGCGGCAAGGCTGGCCCGGTCGGCACCAGTTGCGTGAGCGGAAAGATGGCCGCTTCC
CGGCCCTGCTGCAGGGAGCTCAAAATGGAGGACGCGGCGCTCGGGAGAGCGGGCGGGTGAGTCACCCACA
CAAAGGAAAAGGGCCTTTCCGTCCTCAGCCGTCGCTTCATGTGACTCCACGGAGTACCGGGCGCCGTCCA
GGCACCTCGATTAGTTCTCGAGCTTTTGGAGTACGTCGTCTTTAGGTTGGGGGGAGGGGTTTTATGCGAT
GGAGTTTCCCCACACTGAGTGGGTGGAGACTGAAGTTAGGCCAGCTTGGCACTTGATGTAATTCTCCTTG
GAATTTGCCCTTTTTGAGTTTGGATCTTGGTTCATTCTCAAGCCTCAGACAGTGGTTCAAAGTTTTTTTC
TTCCATTTCAGGTGTCGTGAGGTACCGGATCCTCTAGAGTCGACTCCGGAATAACTTCGTATAGGATACT
TTATACGAAGTTATGCAGAATGGTAGCTGGATTGTAGCTGCTATTAGCAATATGAAACCTCTTAATAACT
TCGTATAGCATACATTATACGAAGTTATGGCGCGCCTTACTTGTACAGCTCGTCCATGCCGAGAGTGATC
CCGGCGGCGGTCACGAACTCCAGCAGGACCATGTGATCGCGCTTCTCGTTGGGGTCTTTGCTCAGGGCGG
ACTGGGTGCTCAGGTAGTGGTTGTCGGGCAGCAGCACGGGGCCGTCGCCGATGGGGGTGTTCTGCTGGTA
GTGGTCGGCGAGCTGCACGCTGCCGTCCTCGATGTTGTGGCGGATCTTGAAGTTCACCTTGATGCCGTTC
TTCTGCTTGTCGGCCATGATATAGACGTTGTGGCTGTTGTAGTTGTACTCCAGCTTGTGCCCCAGGATGT
TGCCGTCCTCCTTGAAGTCGATGCCCTTCAGCTCGATGCGGTTCACCAGGGTGTCGCCCTCGAACTTCAC
CTCGGCGCGGGTCTTGTAGTTGCCGTCGTCCTTGAAGAAGATGGTGCGCTCCTGGACGTAGCCTTCGGGC
ATGGCGGACTTGAAGAAGTCGTGCTGCTTCATGTGGTCGGGGTAGCGGCTGAAGCACTGCACGCCGTAGG
TCAGGGTGGTCACGAGGGTGGGCCAGGGCACGGGCAGCTTGCCGGTGGTGCAGATGAACTTCAGGGTCAG
CTTGCCGTAGGTGGCATCGCCCTCGCCCTCGCCGGACACGCTGAACTTGTGGCCGTTTACGTCGCCGTCC
AGCTCGACCAGGATGGGCACCACCCCGGTGAACAGCTCCTCGCCCTTGCTCACCATTGGGCCAGGATTCT
CCTCGACGTCACCGCATGTTAGCAGACTTCCTCTGCCCTCTCCACTGCCAGATTTATCGTCATCATCTTT
GTAGTCCTTGTCATCATCGTCCTTATAGTCCTTATCGTCGTCATCCTTGTAATCGAGCGGCCGCGTACGC
GTGTCCTCAGACTCTGAACCATCTTCATCTTGACTAATCTGGAAATAACGAAGTTCGTAAGTCTCCTTGT
CAGATGCGACCACACGTAGCCAATCACGGAGATTATTCTTCTTAAGGTATTTCTTGGTAAGATATTTCAA
ATACCTTTTGGAGAACTGTTTCTCAGAAACAACTGTGATTTTATTCTTCAGGCGTTCAATGTGAACAACA
TTGCCAAGATTTCCAGTTTTTCCATTGACTTTAACCTTCTCCCGTAGAAACTGTTCAAAATTTCCAGAGT
CAAAAATTCCATCTTCTACTGGATGAGTAAGGTCCAAATGAAACCTCCAGGTGGACTTCTTAGGCTTCTT
GTCTTTCGGCGCCATGGTGGCGCTAGCATAACTTCGTATAAAGTATCCTATACGAAGTTATTTGCCTTAA
CCCAGAAATTATCACTGTTATTCTTTAGAATGGTGCAAAGAATAACTTCGTATAATGTATGCTATACGAA
GTTATGAATTCGATATCAAGCTTATCGATAATCAACCTCTGGATTACAAAATTTGTGAAAGATTGACTGG
TATTCTTAACTATGTTGCTCCTTTTACGCTATGTGGATACGCTGCTTTAATGCCTTTGTATCATGCTATT
GCTTCCCGTATGGCTTTCATTTTCTCCTCCTTGTATAAATCCTGGTTGCTGTCTCTTTATGAGGAGTTGT
GGCCCGTTGTCAGGCAACGTGGCGTGGTGTGCACTGTGTTTGCTGACGCAACCCCCACTGGTTGGGGCAT
TGCCACCACCTGTCAGCTCCTTTCCGGGACTTTCGCTTTCCCCCTCCCTATTGCCACGGCGGAACTCATC
GCCGCCTGCCTTGCCCGCTGCTGGACAGGGGCTCGGCTGTTGGGCACTGACAATTCCGTGGTGTTGTCGG
GGAAATCATCGTCCTTTCCTTGGCTGCTCGCCTATGTTGCCACCTGGATTCTGCGCGGGACGTCCTTCTG
CTACGTCCCTTCGGCCCTCAATCCAGCGGACCTTCCTTCCCGCGGCCTGCTGCCGGCTCTGCGGCCTCTT
CCGCGTCTTCGCCTTCGCCCTCAGACGAGTCGGATCTCCCTTTGGGCCGCCTCCCCGCATCGATACCGAG
CGCTGCTCGAGAGATCTACGGGTGGCATCCCTGTGACCCCTCCCCAGTGCCTCTCCTGGCCCTGGAAGTT
GCCACTCCAGTGCCCACCAGCCTTGTCCTAATAAAATTAAGTTGCATCATTTTGTCTGACTAGGTGTCCT
TCTATAATATTATGGGGTGGAGGGGGGTGGTATGGAGCAAGGGGCAAGTTGGGAAGACAACCTGTAGGGC
CTGCGGGGTCTATTGGGAACCAAGCTGGAGTGCAGTGGCACAATCTTGGCTCACTGCAATCTCCGCCTCC
TGGGTTCAAGCGATTCTCCTGCCTCAGCCTCCCGAGTTGTTGGGATTCCAGGCATGCATGACCAGGCTCA
GCTAATTTTTGTTTTTTTGGTAGAGACGGGGTTTCACCATATTGGCCAGGCTGGTCTCCAACTCCTAATC
TCAGGTGATCTACCCACCTTGGCCTCCCAAATTGCTGGGATTACAGGCGTGAACCACTGCTCCCTTCCCT
GTCCTTCTGATTTTGTAGGTAACCACGTGCGGACCGAGCGGCCGCAGGAACCCCTAGTGATGGAGTTGGC
CACTCCCTCTCTGCGCGCTCGCTCGCTCACTGAGGCCGGGCGACCAAAGGTCGCCCGACGCCCGGGCTTT
GCCCGGGCGGCCTCAGTGAGCGAGCGAGCGCGCAGCTGCCTGCAGGTCTGAGACAATAACCCTGATAAAT
GCTTCAATAATGTAAGCTCTAGGAGATCCGAACCAGATAAGTGAAATCTAGTTCCAAACTATTTTGTCAT
TTTTAATTTTCGTATTAGCTTACGACGCTACACCCAGTTCCCATCTATTTTGTCACTCTTCCCTAAATAA
TCCTTAAAAACTCCATTTCCACCCCTCCCAGTTCCCAACTATTTTGTCCGCCCACAGCGGGGCATTTTTC
TTCCTGTTATGTTTTTAATCAAACATCCTGCCAACTCCATGTGACAAACCGTCATCTTCGGCTACTTTTT
CTCTGTCACAGAATGAAAATTTTTCTGTCATCTCTTCGTTATTAATGTTTGTAATTGACTGAATATCAAC
GCTTATTTGCAGCCTGAATGGCGAATGGG
[124 nt withheld, positions 4650-4773]
C
[91 nt withheld, positions 4775-4865]
A
[49 nt withheld, positions 4867-4915]
CCTTTGACGTTGGAGTCCACGTTCTT
[37 nt withheld, positions 4942-4978]
ACCCTATCTCGGTCTATTCTTTTGATTTATAAGGGATTTTGCCGATTTCGGCCTATTGGTTAAAAAATGA
GCTGATTTAACAAAAATTTAACGCGAATTTTAACAAAATATTAACGCTTACAATTTAGGTGGCACTTTTC
GGGGAAATGTGCGCGGAACCCCTATTTGTTTATTTTTCTAAATACATTCAAATATGTATCCGCTCATGAG
ACAATAACCCTGATAAATGCTTCAATAATATTGAAAAAGGAAGAGTATGAGTATTCAACATTTCCGTGTC
GCCCTTATTCCCTTTTTTGCGGCATTTTGCCTTCCTGTTTTTGCTCACCCAGAAACGCTGGTGAAAGTAA
AAGATGCTGAAGATCAGTTGGGTGCACGAGTGGGTTACATCGAACTGGATCTCAACAGCGGTAAGATCCT
TGAGAGTTTTCGCCCCGAAGAACGTTTTCCAATGATGAGCACTTTTAAAGTTCTGCTATGTGGCGCGGTA
TTATCCCGTATTGACGCCGGGCAAGAGCAACTCGGTCGCCGCATACACTATTCTCAGAATGACTTGGTTG
AGTACTCACCAGTCACAGAAAAGCATCTTACGGATGGCATGACAGTAAGAGAATTATGCAGTGCTGCCAT
AACCATGAGTGATAACACTGCGGCCAACTTACTTCTGACAACGATCGGAGGACCGAAGGAGCTAACCGCT
TTTTTGCACAACATGGGGGATCATGTAACTCGCCTTGATCGTTGGGAACCGGAGCTGAATGAAGCCATAC
CAAACGACGAGCGTGACACCACGATGCCTGTAGCAATGGCAACAACGTTGCGCAAACTATTAACTGGCGA
ACTACTTACTCTAGCTTCCCGGCAACAATTAATAGACTGGATGGAGGCGGATAAAGTTGCAGGACCACTT
CTGCGCTCGGCCCTTCCGGCTGGCTGGTTTATTGCTGATAAATCTGGAGCCGGTGAGCGTGGGTCTCGCG
GTATCATTGCAGCACTGGGGCCAGATGGTAAGCCCTCCCGTATCGTAGTTATCTACACGACGGGGAGTCA
GGCAACTATGGATGAACGAAATAGACAGATCGCTGAGATAGGTGCCTCACTGATTAAGCATTGGTAACTG
TCAGACCAAGTTTACTCATATATACTTTAGATTGATTTAAAACTTCATTTTTAATTTAAAAGGATCTAGG
TGAAGATCCTTTTTGATAATCTCATGACCAAAATCCCTTAACGTGAGTTTTCGTTCCACTGAGCGTCAGA
CCCCGTAGAAAAGATCAAAGGATCTTCTTGAGATCCTTTTTTTCTGCGCGTAATCTGCTGCTTGCAAACA
AAAAAACCACCGCTACCAGCGGTGGTTTGTTTGCCGGATCAAGAGCTACCAACTCTTTTTCCGAAGGTAA
CTGGCTTCAGCAGAGCGCAGATACCAAATACTGTTCTTCTAGTGTAGCCGTAGTTAGGCCACCACTTCAA
GAACTCTGTAGCACCGCCTACATACCTCGCTCTGCTAATCCTGTTACCAGTGGCTGCTGCCAGTGGCGAT
AAGTCGTGTCTTACCGGGTTGGACTCAAGACGATAGTTACCGGATAAGGCGCAGCGGTCGGGCTGAACGG
GGGGTTCGTGCACACAGCCCAGCTTGGAGCGAACGACCTACACCGAACTGAGATACCTACAGCGTGAGCT
ATGAGAAAGCGCCACGCTTCCCGAAGGGAGAAAGGCGGACAGGTATCCGGTAAGCGGCAGGGTCGGAACA
GGAGAGCGCACGAGGGAGCTTCCAGGGGGAAACGCCTGGTATCTTTATAGTCCTGTCGGGTTTCGCCACC
TCTGACTTGAGCGTCGATTTTTGTGATGCTCGTCAGGGGGGCGGAGCCTATGGAAAAACGCCAGCAACGC
GGCCTTTTTACGGTTCCTGGCCTTTTGCTGGCCTTTTGCTCACATGTTCTTTCCTGCGTTATCCCCTGAT
TCTGTGGATAACCGTATTACCGCCTTTGAGTGAGCTGATACCGCTCGCCGCAGCCGAACGACCGAGCGCA
GCGAGTCAGTGAGCGAGGAAGCGGAAGAGCGCCTGATGCGGTATTTTCTCCTTACGCATCTGTGCGGTAT
TTCACACCGCATAGACCAGCCGCGTAACCTGGCAAAATCGGTTACGGTTGAGTAATAAATGGATGCCCTG
CGTAAGCGGGTGTGGGCGGACAATAAAGTCTTAAACTGAACAAAATAGATCTAAACTATGACAATAAAGT
CTTAAACTAGACAGAATAGTTGTAAACTGAAATCAGTCCAGTTATGCTGTGAAAAAGCATACTGGACTTT
TGTTATGGCTAAAGCAAACTCTTCATTTTCTGAAGTGCAAATTGCCCGTCGTATTAAAGAGGGGCGTGGC
CAAGGGCATGGTAAAGACTATATTCGCGGCGTTGTGACAATTTACCGAACAACTCCGCGGCCGGGAAGCC
GATCTCGGCTTGAACGAATTGTTAGGTGGCGGTACTTGGGTCGATATCAAAGTGCATCACTTCTTCCCGT
ATGCCCAACTTTGTATAGAGAGCCACTGCGGGATCGTCACCGTAATCTGCTTGCACGTAGATCACATAAG
CACCAAGCGCGTTGGCCTCATGCTTGAGGAGATTGATGAGCGCGGTGGCAATGCCCTGCCTCCGGTGCTC
GCCGGAGACTGCGAGATCATAGATATAGATCTCACTACGCGGCTGCTCAAACTTGGGCAGAACGTAAGCC
GCGAGAGCGCCAACAACCGCTTCTTGGTCGAAGGCAGCAAGCGCGATGAATGTCTTACTACGGAGCAAGT
TCCCGAGGTAATCGGAGTCCGGCTGATGTTGGGAGTAGGTGGCTACGTCTCCGAACTCACGACCGAAAAG
ATCAAGAGCAGCCCGCATGGATTTGACTTGGTCAGGGCCGAGCCTACATGTGCGAATGATGCCCATACTT
GAGCCACCTAACTTTGTTTTAGGGCGACTGCCCTGCTGCGTAACATCGTTGCTGCTCCATAACATCAAAC
ATCGACCCACGGCGTAACGCGCTTGCTGCTTGGATGCCCGAGGCATAGACTGTACAAAAAAACAGTCATA
ACAAGCCATGAAAACCGCCACTGCGCCGTTACCACCGCTGCGTTCGGTCAAGGTTCTGGACCAGTTGCGT
GAGCGCATACGCTACTTGCATTACAGTTTACGAACCGAACAGGCTTATGTCAACTGGGTTCGTGCCTTCA
TCCGTTTCCACGGTGTGCGTCACCCGGCAACCTTGGGCAGCAGCGAAGTCGAGGCATTTCTGTCCTGGCT
GGCGAACGAGCGCAAGGTTTCGGTCTCCACGCATCGTCAGGCATTGGCGGCCTTGCTGTTCTTCTACGGC
AAGGTGCTGTGCACGGATCTGCCCTGGCTTCAGGAGATCGGAAGACCTCGGCCGTCGCGGCGCTTGCCGG
TGGTGCTGACCCCGGATGAAGTGGTTCGCATCCTCGGTTTTCTGGAAGGCGAGCATCGTTTGTTCGCCCA
GGACTCTAGCTATAGTTCTAGTGGTTGGCTACAGCTTGCATG
Features (pLannotate 1.2.2; 29 found; start..end, strand, type, name):
      1..141     -  repeat_region  AAV2 ITR: inverted terminal repeat of adeno-associated virus serotype 2 inverted
    169..235     +  CDS            small t antigen (fragment): SV40 (simian virus 40) small t antigen
    242..1420    +  promoter       EF-1α promoter: strong constitutive promoter for human elongation factor EF-1α
   1427..1444    +  misc_feature   MCS (fragment): pUC18/19 multiple cloning site
   1451..1484    +  protein_bind   lox2272: Cre-mediated recombination occurs in the 8-bp core sequence (GGATACTT). lox2272 sites are compatible with each other, but incompatible with loxP or loxN sites (Lee and Saito, 1988). Cre recombinase
   1485..1534    -  intron         β-globin intron (fragment): internally truncated intron from human β-globin
   1535..1568    +  protein_bind   loxP: Cre-mediated recombination occurs in the 8-bp core sequence (GCATACAT). Cre recombinase
   1577..2296    -  CDS            EGFP: the original enhanced GFP (Yang et al., 1996) mammalian codon-optimized
   2363..2434    -  CDS            3xFLAG: three tandem FLAG® epitope tags
   2453..2815    -  CDS            Rpl22l1: RL22L_MOUSE - Experimental evidence at protein level: Swiss-Prot protein existence level 1. From Mus musculus (Mouse).
   2828..2861    -  protein_bind   lox2272: Cre-mediated recombination occurs in the 8-bp core sequence (GGATACTT). lox2272 sites are compatible with each other, but incompatible with loxP or loxN sites (Lee and Saito, 1988). Cre recombinase
   2862..2911    -  intron         β-globin intron (fragment): internally truncated intron from human β-globin
   2912..2945    -  protein_bind   loxP: Cre-mediated recombination occurs in the 8-bp core sequence (GCATACAT). Cre recombinase
   2946..2970    +  misc_feature   MCS (fragment): pBluescript multiple cloning site
   2970..3558    +  misc_feature   WPRE: woodchuck hepatitis virus posttranscriptional regulatory element
   3590..4066    +  polyA_signal   hGH poly(A) signal: human growth hormone polyadenylation signal
   4106..4246    +  repeat_region  AAV2 ITR: inverted terminal repeat of adeno-associated virus serotype 2 inverted
   4249..4281    +  promoter       AmpR promoter (fragment): bla
   4301..4466    -  mobile_element Tn7L: mini-Tn7 element (left end of the Tn7 transposon) Tn7
   4629..4645    +  CDS            lacZα (fragment): LacZα fragment of β-galactosidase; lacZ fragment
   4650..5104    +  rep_origin     f1 ori (sequence partly withheld): f1 bacteriophage origin of replication; arrow indicates direction of (+) strand synthesis
   5130..5234    +  promoter       AmpR promoter: bla
   5235..6095    +  CDS            AmpR: β-lactamase; bla; confers resistance to ampicillin, carbenicillin, and related antibiotics
   6266..6854    +  rep_origin     ori: high-copy-number ColE1/pMB1/pBR322/pUC origin of replication
   7040..7091    -  misc_feature   bom (fragment): basis of mobility region from pBR322
   7159..7383    -  mobile_element Tn7R: mini-Tn7 element (right end of the Tn7 transposon) Tn7
   7450..7983    -  CDS            GmR: gentamycin acetyltransferase; aacC1; confers resistance to gentamycin
   8153..8181    -  promoter       Pc promoter: intI1 (promoter lies within the coding sequence); class 1 integron promoter
   8159..8506    -  CDS            YPR2_ECOLX (fragment): Protein predicted: Swiss-Prot protein existence level 4. From Escherichia coli.
