[The description below was written by a language model from this plasmid's Addgene catalogue record and pLannotate feature annotations shown in this document.]
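Description:
pFB-EF1a-DIO-Rpl22l1-3xFLAG-2A-GFP is an AAV transfer plasmid of about 8.5 kb built on the Virovek pFB backbone, a pFastBac-type vector. It is propagated in E. coli through a high-copy ColE1/pUC origin with ampicillin selection, and it also carries an f1 origin. The backbone contains mini-Tn7 left and right ends. These flank a gentamicin resistance gene together with the whole AAV genome, an arrangement that normally allows transposition into a baculovirus bacmid for AAV production in insect cells. The record itself does not describe how virus was produced.

Two AAV2 inverted terminal repeats delimit the packaged payload. Inside them, the human EF-1α promoter faces a double-floxed inverted open reading frame (DIO) cassette. The cassette encodes mouse Rpl22l1 (ribosomal protein L22-like 1) with a C-terminal 3xFLAG tag, followed by a T2A peptide and EGFP. The T2A is listed in the catalogue fields but was not annotated in the feature table. This coding unit lies in antisense orientation between pairs of lox2272 and loxP sites placed in opposing orientation, so no functional transcript is made without Cre. Cre recombinase inverts the cassette and then excises one site of each pair, which locks it in the sense orientation. The tagged ribosomal protein and free EGFP are then produced from a single transcript. A WPRE and the human growth hormone polyadenylation signal downstream enhance expression and terminate the message.

The stated purpose is Cre-dependent expression of FLAG-tagged Rpl22l1 and EGFP. This design suits labelling genetically defined cell populations, and an epitope-tagged ribosomal subunit could in principle allow affinity capture of ribosome-bound mRNA. The associated publication concerns dopaminergic and cholinergic neurons in a Parkinson's disease model.
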