Addgene plasmid #245377: pFB-EF1a-DIO-Rpl22l1-3xFLAG-2A-GFP
Purpose: Cre-dependent expression of FLAG-tagged Rpl22l1 and EGFP.
Depositing lab: D. James Surmeier. Depositing organization: Northwestern University. Publication: alpha-Synuclein pathology disrupts mitochondrial function in dopaminergic and cholinergic neurons at-risk in Parkinson's disease. Geibl FF, Henrich MT, Xie Z, Zampese E, Ueda J, Tkatch T, Wokosin DL, Nasiri E, Grotmann CA, Dawson VL, Dawson TM, Chandel NS, Oertel WH, Surmeier DJ. Mol Neurodegener. 2024 Oct 8;19(1):69. doi: 10.1186/s13024-024-00756-2. PubMed 39379975.
Backbone
  Vector backbone: pFB
  Backbone manufacturer: Virovek
  Backbone size w/o insert (bp): 4544
  Total vector size (bp): 8507
  Vector type: Mammalian Expression, AAV
Growth in bacteria
  Bacterial resistance: Ampicillin, 100 μg/mL
  Growth temperature: 37°C
  Growth strain: NEB Stable
  Copy number: Unknown
Gene/Insert
  Gene/Insert name: Rpl22l1 (alt name: Ribosomal protein L22-like1)
  Species: M. musculus (mouse)
  Insert size (bp): 3963
  GenBank ID: NM_001347226.3
  Entrez Gene: Rpl22l1 (a.k.a. 3110001N18Rik)
  Promoter: EF1a
  Tag / fusion protein: 3xFLAG, T2A-GFP (C terminal on insert)
  Cloning method: Unknown
  Sequencing primers: 5′ TCAAGCCTCAGACAGTGGTTC; 3′ CCAGCTTGGTTCCCAATAGA
Terms and licenses: Academic/Nonprofit Terms; Industry Terms: Not Available to Industry
How to cite: pFB-EF1a-DIO-Rpl22l1-3xFLAG-2A-GFP was a gift from D. James Surmeier (Addgene plasmid # 245377 ; http://n2t.net/addgene:245377 ; RRID:Addgene_245377)
