>Addgene plasmid #245377 | pFB-EF1a-DIO-Rpl22l1-3xFLAG-2A-GFP | depositor partial sequence | sequence record 482468 | insert
CTGCGCGCTCGCTCGCTCACTGAGGCCGCCCGGGCAAAGCCCGGGCGTCGGGCGACCTTTGGTCGCCCGG
CCTCAGTGAGCGAGCGAGCGCGCAGAGAGGGAGTGGCCAACTCCATCACTAGGGGTTCCTGCGGCCGCAC
GCGTAAGCTTTGCAAAGATGGATAAAGTTTTAAACAGAGAGGAATCTTTGCAGCTAATGGACCTTCTAGG
TCTTGAAAGGAGTGGGAATTGGCTCCGGTGCCCGTCAGTGGGCAGAGCGCACATCGCCCACAGTCCCCGA
GAAGTTGGGGGGAGGGGTCGGCAATTGAACCGGTGCCTAGAGAAGGTGGCGCGGGGTAAACTGGGAAAGT
GATGTCGTGTACTGGCTCCGCCTTTTTCCCGAGGGTGGGGGAGAACCGTATATAAGTGCAGTAGTCGCCG
TGAACGTTCTTTTTCGCAACGGGTTTGCCGCCAGAACACAGGTAAGTGCCGTGTGTGGTTCCCGCGGGCC
TGGCCTCTTTACGGGTTATGGCCCTTGCGTGCCTTGAATTACTTCCACTGGCTGCAGTACGTGATTCTTG
ATCCCGAGCTTCGGGTTGGAAGTGGGTGGGAGAGTTCGAGGCCTTGCGCTTAAGGAGCCCCTTCGCCTCG
TGCTTGAGTTGAGGCCTGGCCTGGGCGCTGGGGCCGCCGCGTGCGAATCTGGTGGCACCTTCGCGCCTGT
CTCGCTGCTTTCGATAAGTCTCTAGCCATTTAAAATTTTTGATGACCTGCTGCGACGCTTTTTTTCTGGC
AAGATAGTCTTGTAAATGCGGGCCAAGATCTGCACACTGGTATTTCGGTTTTTGGGGCCGCGGGCGGCGA
CGGGGCCCGTGCGTCCCAGCGCACATGTTCGGCGAGGCGGGGCCTGCGAGCGCGGCCACCGAGAATCGGA
CGGGGGTAGTCTCAAGCTGGCCGGCCTGCTCTGGTGCCTGGCCTCGCGCCGCCGTGTATCGCCCCGCCCT
GGGCGGCAAGGCTGGCCCGGTCGGCACCAGTTGCGTGAGCGGAAAGATGGCCGCTTCCCGGCCCTGCTGC
AGGGAGCTCAAAATGGAGGACGCGGCGCTCGGGAGAGCGGGCGGGTGAGTCACCCACACAAAGGAAAAGG
GCCTTTCCGTCCTCAGCCGTCGCTTCATGTGACTCCACGGAGTACCGGGCGCCGTCCAGGCACCTCGATT
AGTTCTCGAGCTTTTGGAGTACGTCGTCTTTAGGTTGGGGGGAGGGGTTTTATGCGATGGAGTTTCCCCA
CACTGAGTGGGTGGAGACTGAAGTTAGGCCAGCTTGGCACTTGATGTAATTCTCCTTGGAATTTGCCCTT
TTTGAGTTTGGATCTTGGTTCATTCTCAAGCCTCAGACAGTGGTTCAAAGTTTTTTTCTTCCATTTCAGG
TGTCGTGAGGTACCGGATCCTCTAGAGTCGACTCCGGAATAACTTCGTATAGGATACTTTATACGAAGTT
ATGCAGAATGGTAGCTGGATTGTAGCTGCTATTAGCAATATGAAACCTCTTAATAACTTCGTATAGCATA
CATTATACGAAGTTATGGCGCGCCTTACTTGTACAGCTCGTCCATGCCGAGAGTGATCCCGGCGGCGGTC
ACGAACTCCAGCAGGACCATGTGATCGCGCTTCTCGTTGGGGTCTTTGCTCAGGGCGGACTGGGTGCTCA
GGTAGTGGTTGTCGGGCAGCAGCACGGGGCCGTCGCCGATGGGGGTGTTCTGCTGGTAGTGGTCGGCGAG
CTGCACGCTGCCGTCCTCGATGTTGTGGCGGATCTTGAAGTTCACCTTGATGCCGTTCTTCTGCTTGTCG
GCCATGATATAGACGTTGTGGCTGTTGTAGTTGTACTCCAGCTTGTGCCCCAGGATGTTGCCGTCCTCCT
TGAAGTCGATGCCCTTCAGCTCGATGCGGTTCACCAGGGTGTCGCCCTCGAACTTCACCTCGGCGCGGGT
CTTGTAGTTGCCGTCGTCCTTGAAGAAGATGGTGCGCTCCTGGACGTAGCCTTCGGGCATGGCGGACTTG
AAGAAGTCGTGCTGCTTCATGTGGTCGGGGTAGCGGCTGAAGCACTGCACGCCGTAGGTCAGGGTGGTCA
CGAGGGTGGGCCAGGGCACGGGCAGCTTGCCGGTGGTGCAGATGAACTTCAGGGTCAGCTTGCCGTAGGT
GGCATCGCCCTCGCCCTCGCCGGACACGCTGAACTTGTGGCCGTTTACGTCGCCGTCCAGCTCGACCAGG
ATGGGCACCACCCCGGTGAACAGCTCCTCGCCCTTGCTCACCATTGGGCCAGGATTCTCCTCGACGTCAC
CGCATGTTAGCAGACTTCCTCTGCCCTCTCCACTGCCAGATTTATCGTCATCATCTTTGTAGTCCTTGTC
ATCATCGTCCTTATAGTCCTTATCGTCGTCATCCTTGTAATCGAGCGGCCGCGTACGCGTGTCCTCAGAC
TCTGAACCATCTTCATCTTGACTAATCTGGAAATAACGAAGTTCGTAAGTCTCCTTGTCAGATGCGACCA
CACGTAGCCAATCACGGAGATTATTCTTCTTAAGGTATTTCTTGGTAAGATATTTCAAATACCTTTTGGA
GAACTGTTTCTCAGAAACAACTGTGATTTTATTCTTCAGGCGTTCAATGTGAACAACATTGCCAAGATTT
CCAGTTTTTCCATTGACTTTAACCTTCTCCCGTAGAAACTGTTCAAAATTTCCAGAGTCAAAAATTCCAT
CTTCTACTGGATGAGTAAGGTCCAAATGAAACCTCCAGGTGGACTTCTTAGGCTTCTTGTCTTTCGGCGC
CATGGTGGCGCTAGCATAACTTCGTATAAAGTATCCTATACGAAGTTATTTGCCTTAACCCAGAAATTAT
CACTGTTATTCTTTAGAATGGTGCAAAGAATAACTTCGTATAATGTATGCTATACGAAGTTATGAATTCG
ATATCAAGCTTATCGATAATCAACCTCTGGATTACAAAATTTGTGAAAGATTGACTGGTATTCTTAACTA
TGTTGCTCCTTTTACGCTATGTGGATACGCTGCTTTAATGCCTTTGTATCATGCTATTGCTTCCCGTATG
GCTTTCATTTTCTCCTCCTTGTATAAATCCTGGTTGCTGTCTCTTTATGAGGAGTTGTGGCCCGTTGTCA
GGCAACGTGGCGTGGTGTGCACTGTGTTTGCTGACGCAACCCCCACTGGTTGGGGCATTGCCACCACCTG
TCAGCTCCTTTCCGGGACTTTCGCTTTCCCCCTCCCTATTGCCACGGCGGAACTCATCGCCGCCTGCCTT
GCCCGCTGCTGGACAGGGGCTCGGCTGTTGGGCACTGACAATTCCGTGGTGTTGTCGGGGAAATCATCGT
CCTTTCCTTGGCTGCTCGCCTATGTTGCCACCTGGATTCTGCGCGGGACGTCCTTCTGCTACGTCCCTTC
GGCCCTCAATCCAGCGGACCTTCCTTCCCGCGGCCTGCTGCCGGCTCTGCGGCCTCTTCCGCGTCTTCGC
CTTCGCCCTCAGACGAGTCGGATCTCCCTTTGGGCCGCCTCCCCGCATCGATACCGAGCGCTGCTCGAGA
GATCTACGGGTGGCATCCCTGTGACCCCTCCCCAGTGCCTCTCCTGGCCCTGGAAGTTGCCACTCCAGTG
CCCACCAGCCTTGTCCTAATAAAATTAAGTTGCATCATTTTGTCTGACTAGGTGTCCTTCTATAATATTA
TGGGGTGGAGGGGGGTGGTATGGAGCAAGGGGCAAGTTGGGAAGACAACCTGTAGGGCCTGCGGGGTCTA
TTGGGAACCAAGCTGGAGTGCAGTGGCACAATCTTGGCTCACTGCAATCTCCGCCTCCTGGGTTCAAGCG
ATTCTCCTGCCTCAGCCTCCCGAGTTGTTGGGATTCCAGGCATGCATGACCAGGCTCAGCTAATTTTTGT
TTTTTTGGTAGAGACGGGGTTTCACCATATTGGCCAGGCTGGTCTCCAACTCCTAATCTCAGGTGATCTA
CCCACCTTGGCCTCCCAAATTGCTGGGATTACAGGCGTGAACCACTGCTCCCTTCCCTGTCCTTCTGATT
TTGTAGGTAACCACGTGCGGACCGAGCGGCCGCAGGAACCCCTAGTGATGGAGTTGGCCACTCCCTCTCT
GCGCGCTCGCTCGCTCACTGAGGCCGGGCGACCAAAGGTCGCCCGACGCCCGGGCTTTGCCCGGGCGGCC
TCAGTGAGCGAGCGAGCGCGCAGCTGCCTGCAGG
